>Addgene plasmid #211612 | pLenti-GFP-2A-Puro-gRAD9A_B | addgene full sequence | sequence record 419885 | Addgene NGS Result
GTCGACGGATCGGGAGATCTCCCGATCCCCTATGGTGCACTCTCAGTACAATCTGCTCTGATGCCGCATA
GTTAAGCCAGTATCTGCTCCCTGCTTGTGTGTTGGAGGTCGCTGAGTAGTGCGCGAGCAAAATTTAAGCT
ACAACAAGGCAAGGCTTGACCGACAATTGCATGAAGAATCTGCTTAGGGTTAGGCGTTTTGCGCTGCTTC
GCGATGTACGGGCCAGATATACGCGTTGACATTGATTATTGACTAGTTATTAATAGTAATCAATTACGGG
GTCATTAGTTCATAGCCCATATATGGAGTTCCGCGTTACATAACTTACGGTAAATGGCCCGCCTGGCTGA
CCGCCCAACGACCCCCGCCCATTGACGTCAATAATGACGTATGTTCCCATAGTAACGCCAATAGGGACTT
TCCATTGACGTCAATGGGTGGAGTATTTACGGTAAACTGCCCACTTGGCAGTACATCAAGTGTATCATAT
GCCAAGTACGCCCCCTATTGACGTCAATGACGGTAAATGGCCCGCCTGGCATTATGCCCAGTACATGACC
TTATGGGACTTTCCTACTTGGCAGTACATCTACGTATTAGTCATCGCTATTACCATGGTGATGCGGTTTT
GGCAGTACATCAATGGGCGTGGATAGCGGTTTGACTCACGGGGATTTCCAAGTCTCCACCCCATTGACGT
CAATGGGAGTTTGTTTTGGCACCAAAATCAACGGGACTTTCCAAAATGTCGTAACAACTCCGCCCCATTG
ACGCAAATGGGCGGTAGGCGTGTACGGTGGGAGGTCTATATAAGCAGCGCGTTTTGCCTGTACTGGGTCT
CTCTGGTTAGACCAGATCTGAGCCTGGGAGCTCTCTGGCTAACTAGGGAACCCACTGCTTAAGCCTCAAT
AAAGCTTGCCTTGAGTGCTTCAAGTAGTGTGTGCCCGTCTGTTGTGTGACTCTGGTAACTAGAGATCCCT
CAGACCCTTTTAGTCAGTGTGGAAAATCTCTAGCAGTGGCGCCCGAACAGGGACTTGAAAGCGAAAGGGA
AACCAGAGGAGCTCTCTCGACGCAGGACTCGGCTTGCTGAAGCGCGCACGGCAAGAGGCGAGGGGCGGCG
ACTGGTGAGTACGCCAAAAATTTTGACTAGCGGAGGCTAGAAGGAGAGAGATGGGTGCGAGAGCGTCAGT
ATTAAGCGGGGGAGAATTAGATCGCGATGGGAAAAAATTCGGTTAAGGCCAGGGGGAAAGAAAAAATATA
AATTAAAACATATAGTATGGGCAAGCAGGGAGCTAGAACGATTCGCAGTTAATCCTGGCCTGTTAGAAAC
ATCAGAAGGCTGTAGACAAATACTGGGACAGCTACAACCATCCCTTCAGACAGGATCAGAAGAACTTAGA
TCATTATATAATACAGTAGCAACCCTCTATTGTGTGCATCAAAGGATAGAGATAAAAGACACCAAGGAAG
CTTTAGACAAGATAGAGGAAGAGCAAAACAAAAGTAAGACCACCGCACAGCAAGCGGCCGCTGATCTTCA
GACCTGGAGGAGGAGATATGAGGGACAATTGGAGAAGTGAATTATATAAATATAAAGTAGTAAAAATTGA
ACCATTAGGAGTAGCACCCACCAAGGCAAAGAGAAGAGTGGTGCAGAGAGAAAAAAGAGCAGTGGGAATA
GGAGCTTTGTTCCTTGGGTTCTTGGGAGCAGCAGGAAGCACTATGGGCGCAGCGTCAATGACGCTGACGG
TACAGGCCAGACAATTATTGTCTGGTATAGTGCAGCAGCAGAACAATTTGCTGAGGGCTATTGAGGCGCA
ACAGCATCTGTTGCAACTCACAGTCTGGGGCATCAAGCAGCTCCAGGCAAGAATCCTGGCTGTGGAAAGA
TACCTAAAGGATCAACAGCTCCTGGGGATTTGGGGTTGCTCTGGAAAACTCATTTGCACCACTGCTGTGC
CTTGGAATGCTAGTTGGAGTAATAAATCTCTGGAACAGATTTGGAATCACACGACCTGGATGGAGTGGGA
CAGAGAAATTAACAATTACACAAGCTTAATACACTCCTTAATTGAAGAATCGCAAAACCAGCAAGAAAAG
AATGAACAAGAATTATTGGAATTAGATAAATGGGCAAGTTTGTGGAATTGGTTTAACATAACAAATTGGC
TGTGGTATATAAAATTATTCATAATGATAGTAGGAGGCTTGGTAGGTTTAAGAATAGTTTTTGCTGTACT
TTCTATAGTGAATAGAGTTAGGCAGGGATATTCACCATTATCGTTTCAGACCCACCTCCCAACCCCGAGG
GGACCCGACAGGCCCGAAGGAATAGAAGAAGAAGGTGGAGAGAGAGACAGAGACAGATCCATTCGATTAG
TGAACGGATCGGCACTGCGTGCGCCAATTCTGCAGACAAATGGCAGTATTCATCCACAATTTTAAAAGAA
AAGGGGGGATTGGGGGGTACAGTGCAGGGGAAAGAATAGTAGACATAATAGCAACAGACATACAAACTAA
AGAATTACAAAAACAAATTACAAAAATTCAAAATTTTCGGGTTTATTACAGGGACAGCAGAGATCCAGTT
TGGTTAATTAAGGTACCGAGGGCCTATTTCCCATGATTCCTTCATATTTGCATATACGATACAAGGCTGT
TAGAGAGATAATTAGAATTAATTTGACTGTAAACACAAAGATATTAGTACAAAATACGTGACGTAGAAAG
TAATAATTTCTTGGGTAGTTTGCAGTTTTAAAATTATGTTTTAAAATGGACTATCATATGCTTACCGTAA
CTTGAAAGTATTTCGATTTCTTGGCTTTATATATCTTGTGGAAAGGACGAAACACCGGGTAGAGCTCGTC
CCCGATGGTTTTAGAGCTAGAAATAGCAAGTTAAAATAAGGCTAGTCCGTTATCAACTTGAAAAAGTGGC
ACCGAGTCGGTGCTTTTTTGAATTCGCTAGCTAGGTCTTGAAAGGAGTGGGAATTGGCTCCGGTGCCCGT
CAGTGGGCAGAGCGCACATCGCCCACAGTCCCCGAGAAGTTGGGGGGAGGGGTCGGCAATTGATCCGGTG
CCTAGAGAAGGTGGCGCGGGGTAAACTGGGAAAGTGATGTCGTGTACTGGCTCCGCCTTTTTCCCGAGGG
TGGGGGAGAACCGTATATAAGTGCAGTAGTCGCCGTGAACGTTCTTTTTCGCAACGGGTTTGCCGCCAGA
ACACAGGACCGGTGCCACCATGGTGAGCAAGGGCGAGGAGCTGTTCACCGGGGTGGTGCCCATCCTGGTC
GAGCTGGACGGCGACGTAAACGGCCACAAGTTCAGCGTGTCCGGCGAGGGCGAGGGCGATGCCACCTACG
GCAAGCTGACCCTGAAGTTCATCTGCACCACCGGCAAGCTGCCCGTGCCCTGGCCCACCCTCGTGACCAC
CCTGACCTACGGCGTGCAGTGCTTCAGCCGCTACCCCGACCACATGAAGCAGCACGACTTCTTCAAGTCC
GCCATGCCCGAAGGCTACGTCCAGGAGCGCACCATCTTCTTCAAGGACGACGGCAACTACAAGACCCGCG
CCGAGGTGAAGTTCGAGGGCGACACCCTGGTGAACCGCATCGAGCTGAAGGGCATCGACTTCAAGGAGGA
CGGCAACATCCTGGGGCACAAGCTGGAGTACAACTACAACAGCCACAACGTCTATATCATGGCCGACAAG
CAGAAGAACGGCATCAAGGTGAACTTCAAGATCCGCCACAACATCGAGGACGGCAGCGTGCAGCTCGCCG
ACCACTACCAGCAGAACACCCCCATCGGCGACGGCCCCGTGCTGCTGCCCGACAACCACTACCTGAGCAC
CCAGTCCGCCCTGAGCAAAGACCCCAACGAGAAGCGCGATCACATGGTCCTGCTGGAGTTCGTGACCGCC
GCCGGGATCACTCTCGGCATGGACGAGCTGTACAAGCCCAAGAAAAAGCGGAAAGTGGGATCCGGCGCAA
CAAACTTCTCTCTGCTGAAACAAGCCGGAGATGTCGAAGAGAATCCTGGACCGACCGAGTACAAGCCCAC
GGTGCGCCTCGCCACCCGCGACGACGTCCCCAGGGCCGTACGCACCCTCGCCGCCGCGTTCGCCGACTAC
CCCGCCACGCGCCACACCGTCGATCCGGACCGCCACATCGAGCGGGTCACCGAGCTGCAAGAACTCTTCC
TCACGCGCGTCGGGCTCGACATCGGCAAGGTGTGGGTCGCGGACGACGGCGCCGCGGTGGCGGTCTGGAC
CACGCCGGAGAGCGTCGAAGCGGGGGCGGTGTTCGCCGAGATCGGCCCGCGCATGGCCGAGTTGAGCGGT
TCCCGGCTGGCCGCGCAGCAACAGATGGAAGGCCTCCTGGCGCCGCACCGGCCCAAGGAGCCCGCGTGGT
TCCTGGCCACCGTCGGAGTCTCGCCCGACCACCAGGGCAAGGGTCTGGGCAGCGCCGTCGTGCTCCCCGG
AGTGGAGGCGGCCGAGCGCGCCGGGGTGCCCGCCTTCCTGGAGACCTCCGCGCCCCGCAACCTCCCCTTC
TACGAGCGGCTCGGCTTCACCGTCACCGCCGACGTCGAGGTGCCCGAAGGACCGCGCACCTGGTGCATGA
CCCGCAAGCCCGGTGCCTGAACGCGTTAAGTCGACAATCAACCTCTGGATTACAAAATTTGTGAAAGATT
GACTGGTATTCTTAACTATGTTGCTCCTTTTACGCTATGTGGATACGCTGCTTTAATGCCTTTGTATCAT
GCTATTGCTTCCCGTATGGCTTTCATTTTCTCCTCCTTGTATAAATCCTGGTTGCTGTCTCTTTATGAGG
AGTTGTGGCCCGTTGTCAGGCAACGTGGCGTGGTGTGCACTGTGTTTGCTGACGCAACCCCCACTGGTTG
GGGCATTGCCACCACCTGTCAGCTCCTTTCCGGGACTTTCGCTTTCCCCCTCCCTATTGCCACGGCGGAA
CTCATCGCCGCCTGCCTTGCCCGCTGCTGGACAGGGGCTCGGCTGTTGGGCACTGACAATTCCGTGGTGT
TGTCGGGGAAATCATCGTCCTTTCCTTGGCTGCTCGCCTGTGTTGCCACCTGGATTCTGCGCGGGACGTC
CTTCTGCTACGTCCCTTCGGCCCTCAATCCAGCGGACCTTCCTTCCCGCGGCCTGCTGCCGGCTCTGCGG
CCTCTTCCGCGTCTTCGCCTTCGCCCTCAGACGAGTCGGATCTCCCTTTGGGCCGCCTCCCCGCGTCGAC
TTTAAGACCAATGACTTACAAGGCAGCTGTAGATCTTAGCCACTTTTTAAAAGAAAAGGGGGGACTGGAA
GGGCTAATTCACTCCCAACGAAGACAAGATCTGCTTTTTGCTTGTACTGGGTCTCTCTGGTTAGACCAGA
TCTGAGCCTGGGAGCTCTCTGGCTAACTAGGGAACCCACTGCTTAAGCCTCAATAAAGCTTGCCTTGAGT
GCTTCAAGTAGTGTGTGCCCGTCTGTTGTGTGACTCTGGTAACTAGAGATCCCTCAGACCCTTTTAGTCA
GTGTGGAAAATCTCTAGCAGGGCCCGTTTAAACCCGCTGATCAGCCTCGACTGTGCCTTCTAGTTGCCAG
CCATCTGTTGTTTGCCCCTCCCCCGTGCCTTCCTTGACCCTGGAAGGTGCCACTCCCACTGTCCTTTCCT
AATAAAATGAGGAAATTGCATCGCATTGTCTGAGTAGGTGTCATTCTATTCTGGGGGGTGGGGTGGGGCA
GGACAGCAAGGGGGAGGATTGGGAAGACAATAGCAGGCATGCTGGGGATGCGGTGGGCTCTATGGCTTCT
GAGGCGGAAAGAACCAGCTGGGGCTCTAGGGGGTATCCCC
[124 nt withheld, positions 5851-5974]
C
[91 nt withheld, positions 5976-6066]
A
[49 nt withheld, positions 6068-6116]
CCTTTGACGTTGGAGTCCACGTTCTTT
[37 nt withheld, positions 6144-6180]
ACCCTATCTCGGTCTATTCTTTTGATTTATAAGGGATTTTGCCGATTTCGGCCTATTGGTTAAAAAATGA
GCTGATTTAACAAAAATTTAACGCGAATTAATTCTGTGGAATGTGTGTCAGTTAGGGTGTGGAAAGTCCC
CAGGCTCCCCAGCAGGCAGAAGTATGCAAAGCATGCATCTCAATTAGTCAGCAACCAGGTGTGGAAAGTC
CCCAGGCTCCCCAGCAGGCAGAAGTATGCAAAGCATGCATCTCAATTAGTCAGCAACCATAGTCCCGCCC
CTAACTCCGCCCATCCCGCCCCTAACTCCGCCCAGTTCCGCCCATTCTCCGCCCCATGGCTGACTAATTT
TTTTTATTTATGCAGAGGCCGAGGCCGCCTCTGCCTCTGAGCTATTCCAGAAGTAGTGAGGAGGCTTTTT
TGGAGGCCTAGGCTTTTGCAAAAAGCTCCCGGGAGCTTGTATATCCATTTTCGGATCTGATCAGCACGTG
TTGACAATTAATCATCGGCATAGTATAATACGACAAGGTGAGGAACTAAACCATGGCCAAGTTGACCAGT
GCCGTTCCGGTGCTCACCGCGCGCGACGTCGCCGGAGCGGTCGAGTTCTGGACCGACCGGCTCGGGTTCT
CCCGGGACTTCGTGGAGGACGACTTCGCCGGTGTGGTCCGGGACGACGTGACCCTGTTCATCAGCGCGGT
CCAGGACCAGGTGGTGCCGGACAACACCCTGGCCTGGGTGTGGGTGCGCGGCCTGGACGAGCTGTACGCC
GAGTGGTCGGAGGTCGTGTCCACGAACTTCCGGGACGCCTCCGGGCCGGCCATGACCGAGATCGGCGAGC
AGCCGTGGGGGCGGGAGTTCGCCCTGCGCGACCCGGCCGGCAACTGCGTGCACTTCGTGGCCGAGGAGCA
GGACTGACACGTGCTACGAGATTTCGATTCCACCGCCGCCTTCTATGAAAGGTTGGGCTTCGGAATCGTT
TTCCGGGACGCCGGCTGGATGATCCTCCAGCGCGGGGATCTCATGCTGGAGTTCTTCGCCCACCCCAACT
TGTTTATTGCAGCTTATAATGGTTACAAATAAAGCAATAGCATCACAAATTTCACAAATAAAGCATTTTT
TTCACTGCATTCTAGTTGTGGTTTGTCCAAACTCATCAATGTATCTTATCATGTCTGTATACCGTCGACC
TCTAGCTAGAGCTTGGCGTAATCATGGTCATAGCTGTTTCCTGTGTGAAATTGTTATCCGCTCACAATTC
CACACAACATACGAGCCGGAAGCATAAAGTGTAAAGCCTGGGGTGCCTAATGAGTGAGCTAACTCACATT
AATTGCGTTGCGCTCACTGCCCGCTTTCCAGTCGGGAAACCTGTCGTGCCAGCTGCATTAATGAATCGGC
CAACGCGCGGGGAGAGGCGGTTTGCGTATTGGGCGCTCTTCCGCTTCCTCGCTCACTGACTCGCTGCGCT
CGGTCGTTCGGCTGCGGCGAGCGGTATCAGCTCACTCAAAGGCGGTAATACGGTTATCCACAGAATCAGG
GGATAACGCAGGAAAGAACATGTGAGCAAAAGGCCAGCAAAAGGCCAGGAACCGTAAAAAGGCCGCGTTG
CTGGCGTTTTTCCATAGGCTCCGCCCCCCTGACGAGCATCACAAAAATCGACGCTCAAGTCAGAGGTGGC
GAAACCCGACAGGACTATAAAGATACCAGGCGTTTCCCCCTGGAAGCTCCCTCGTGCGCTCTCCTGTTCC
GACCCTGCCGCTTACCGGATACCTGTCCGCCTTTCTCCCTTCGGGAAGCGTGGCGCTTTCTCATAGCTCA
CGCTGTAGGTATCTCAGTTCGGTGTAGGTCGTTCGCTCCAAGCTGGGCTGTGTGCACGAACCCCCCGTTC
AGCCCGACCGCTGCGCCTTATCCGGTAACTATCGTCTTGAGTCCAACCCGGTAAGACACGACTTATCGCC
ACTGGCAGCAGCCACTGGTAACAGGATTAGCAGAGCGAGGTATGTAGGCGGTGCTACAGAGTTCTTGAAG
TGGTGGCCTAACTACGGCTACACTAGAAGAACAGTATTTGGTATCTGCGCTCTGCTGAAGCCAGTTACCT
TCGGAAAAAGAGTTGGTAGCTCTTGATCCGGCAAACAAACCACCGCTGGTAGCGGTGGTTTTTTTGTTTG
CAAGCAGCAGATTACGCGCAGAAAAAAAGGATCTCAAGAAGATCCTTTGATCTTTTCTACGGGGTCTGAC
GCTCAGTGGAACGAAAACTCACGTTAAGGGATTTTGGTCATGAGATTATCAAAAAGGATCTTCACCTAGA
TCCTTTTAAATTAAAAATGAAGTTTTAAATCAATCTAAAGTATATATGAGTAAACTTGGTCTGACAGTTA
CCAATGCTTAATCAGTGAGGCACCTATCTCAGCGATCTGTCTATTTCGTTCATCCATAGTTGCCTGACTC
CCCGTCGTGTAGATAACTACGATACGGGAGGGCTTACCATCTGGCCCCAGTGCTGCAATGATACCGCGAG
ACCCACGCTCACCGGCTCCAGATTTATCAGCAATAAACCAGCCAGCCGGAAGGGCCGAGCGCAGAAGTGG
TCCTGCAACTTTATCCGCCTCCATCCAGTCTATTAATTGTTGCCGGGAAGCTAGAGTAAGTAGTTCGCCA
GTTAATAGTTTGCGCAACGTTGTTGCCATTGCTACAGGCATCGTGGTGTCACGCTCGTCGTTTGGTATGG
CTTCATTCAGCTCCGGTTCCCAACGATCAAGGCGAGTTACATGATCCCCCATGTTGTGCAAAAAAGCGGT
TAGCTCCTTCGGTCCTCCGATCGTTGTCAGAAGTAAGTTGGCCGCAGTGTTATCACTCATGGTTATGGCA
GCACTGCATAATTCTCTTACTGTCATGCCATCCGTAAGATGCTTTTCTGTGACTGGTGAGTACTCAACCA
AGTCATTCTGAGAATAGTGTATGCGGCGACCGAGTTGCTCTTGCCCGGCGTCAATACGGGATAATACCGC
GCCACATAGCAGAACTTTAAAAGTGCTCATCATTGGAAAACGTTCTTCGGGGCGAAAACTCTCAAGGATC
TTACCGCTGTTGAGATCCAGTTCGATGTAACCCACTCGTGCACCCAACTGATCTTCAGCATCTTTTACTT
TCACCAGCGTTTCTGGGTGAGCAAAAACAGGAAGGCAAAATGCCGCAAAAAAGGGAATAAGGGCGACACG
GAAATGTTGAATACTCATACTCTTCCTTTTTCAATATTATTGAAGCATTTATCAGGGTTATTGTCTCATG
AGCGGATACATATTTGAATGTATTTAGAAAAATAAACAAATAGGGGTTCCGCGCACATTTCCCCGAAAAG
TGCCACCTGAC
Features (pLannotate 1.2.2; 33 found; start..end, strand, type, name):
     31..83      -  misc_feature   bom (fragment): basis of mobility region from pBR322
    238..617     +  enhancer       CMV enhancer: human cytomegalovirus immediate early enhancer
    618..817     +  promoter       CMV promoter: human cytomegalovirus (CMV) immediate early promoter
    835..1015    +  LTR            5' LTR (truncated): truncated 5' long terminal repeat (LTR) from HIV-1
   1062..1187    +  misc_feature   HIV-1 Ψ: packaging signal of human immunodeficiency virus type 1
   1171..1534    +  CDS            HIV-1 gag (fragment): gag protein from human immunodeficiency virus 1; gag
   1680..1913    +  misc_feature   RRE: The Rev response element (RRE) of HIV-1 allows for Rev-dependent mRNA export from the nucleus to the cytoplasm.
   2290..2390    +  CDS            Rev (fragment): human immunodeficiency virus 1 (HIV-1) Rev protein; rev; enhances nuclear export of unspliced and incompletely spliced viral mRNAs
   2440..2557    +  misc_feature   cPPT/CTS: central polypurine tract and central termination sequence of HIV-1
   2608..2848    +  promoter       U6 promoter: RNA polymerase III promoter for human U6 snRNA
   2878..2953    +  misc_RNA       gRNA scaffold: guide RNA scaffold for the Streptococcus pyogenes CRISPR/Cas9 system
   2971..2989    +  CDS            small t antigen (fragment): SV40 (simian virus 40) small t antigen
   3015..3226    +  promoter       EF-1α core promoter: core promoter for human elongation factor EF-1α
   3240..3956    +  CDS            EGFP: EGFP is a basic (constitutively fluorescent) green fluorescent protein published in 1996, derived from Aequorea victoria. It is reported to be a rapidly-maturing weak dimer with moderate acid sensitivity.
   4043..4640    +  CDS            PuroR (fragment): puromycin N-acetyltransferase; pac from Streptomyces; confers resistance to puromycin
   4656..5244    +  misc_feature   WPRE: woodchuck hepatitis virus posttranscriptional regulatory element
   5295..5314    +  misc_feature   cPPT/CTS (fragment): central polypurine tract and central termination sequence of HIV-1
   5316..5549    +  LTR            3' LTR (ΔU3): self-inactivating 3' long terminal repeat (LTR) from HIV-1
   5581..5805    +  polyA_signal   bGH poly(A) signal: bovine growth hormone polyadenylation signal
   5809..5830    +  promoter       SV40 promoter (fragment): SV40 enhancer and early promoter
   5851..6279    +  rep_origin     f1 ori (sequence partly withheld): f1 bacteriophage origin of replication; arrow indicates direction of (+) strand synthesis
   6293..6622    +  promoter       SV40 promoter: SV40 enhancer and early promoter
   6670..6697    +  promoter       EM7 promoter (fragment): synthetic bacterial promoter&nbsp
   6723..7097    +  CDS            BleoR: antibiotic-binding protein; Sh ble from Streptoalloteichus hindustanus; confers resistance to bleomycin, phleomycin, and Zeocin™
   7107..7232    +  CDS            ble (fragment): BLE_KLEPN - Experimental evidence at protein level: Swiss-Prot protein existence level 1. Binding protein with a strong affinity to the bleomycin family of antibiotics. Binds to CL990; an antimitotic-antibiotic compound. From Klebsiella pneumoniae.
   7227..7348    +  polyA_signal   SV40 poly(A) signal: SV40 polyadenylation signal
   7421..7437    -  protein_bind   lac operator: The lac repressor binds to the lac operator to inhibit transcription in E. coli. This inhibition can be relieved by adding lactose or isopropyl-β-D-thiogalactopyranoside (IPTG). lac repressor encoded by lacI
   7445..7475    -  promoter       lac promoter: promoter for the E. coli lac operon
   7490..7511    -  protein_bind   CAP binding site: CAP binding activates transcription in the presence of cAMP. E. coli catabolite activator protein
   7524..7616    -  CDS            lacI (fragment): lac repressor; lacI; The lac repressor binds to the lac operator to inhibit transcription in E. coli. This inhibition can be relieved by adding lactose or isopropyl-β-D-thiogalactopyranoside (IPTG).
   7799..8387    -  rep_origin     ori: high-copy-number ColE1/pMB1/pBR322/pUC origin of replication
   8558..9418    -  CDS            AmpR: β-lactamase; bla; confers resistance to ampicillin, carbenicillin, and related antibiotics
   9419..9523    -  promoter       AmpR promoter: bla
