[The description below was written by a language model from this plasmid's Addgene catalogue record and pLannotate feature annotations shown in this document.]
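Description:
pLenti-GFP-2A-Puro-gRAD9A_B is a third-generation-style, self-inactivating HIV-1 lentiviral transfer plasmid that delivers a single CRISPR guide RNA ("sgRNA-B") against human RAD9A. It does not encode Cas9, so the nuclease has to be provided separately in the target cells. In bacteria it replicates from a high-copy ColE1/pUC-type origin and is selected with ampicillin through the bla gene. An f1 origin is also present. The catalogue lists the total size as 9,564 bp, whereas the sequenced record that was annotated is 9,551 nt.

The viral genome is transcribed in packaging cells from a CMV enhancer/promoter fused to a truncated 5' LTR. This is followed by the Ψ packaging signal with a partial gag sequence, the Rev response element for nuclear export of the unspliced RNA, and the cPPT/CTS, which aids nuclear import. Downstream, a human U6 RNA polymerase III promoter drives the 20-nt spacer joined to the Streptococcus pyogenes Cas9 gRNA scaffold. A separate EF-1α core promoter expresses EGFP and puromycin N-acetyltransferase. According to the plasmid name these two are linked by a 2A peptide, although the linker itself is not annotated. Transduced cells can therefore be followed by green fluorescence and enriched with puromycin. A WPRE increases transcript expression, and the ΔU3 3' LTR inactivates the integrated provirus's LTR promoter.

Outside the LTRs, the backbone carries a bGH polyadenylation signal and an SV40 promoter/EM7–BleoR cassette with an SV40 poly(A). The record lists only puromycin as the mammalian selectable marker. The construct is intended for Cas9-mediated disruption of RAD9A, and the associated study examined repair of DNA breaks by microhomology-mediated end joining in mitosis.
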