Addgene plasmid #211612: pLenti-GFP-2A-Puro-gRAD9A_B
Purpose: sgRNA-B against RAD9
Depositing lab: Agnel Sfeir. Depositing organization: Memorial Sloan-Kettering Cancer Center. Publication: RHINO directs MMEJ to repair DNA breaks in mitosis. Brambati A, Sacco O, Porcella S, Heyza J, Kareh M, Schmidt JC, Sfeir A. Science. 2023 Aug 11;381(6658):653-660. doi: 10.1126/science.adh3694. Epub 2023 Jul 13. PubMed 37440612.
Backbone
  Vector backbone: pLenti
  Backbone size w/o insert (bp): 9544
  Total vector size (bp): 9564
  Vector type: Mammalian Expression, CRISPR
  Selectable markers: Puromycin
Growth in bacteria
  Bacterial resistance: Ampicillin, 100 μg/mL
  Growth temperature: 37°C
  Growth strain: NEB Stable
  Copy number: Unknown
Gene/Insert
  Gene/Insert name: sgRNA RAD9A
  gRNA/shRNA sequence: GGTAGAGCTCGTCCCCGATG
  Species: Synthetic
  Promoter: U6
  Cloning method: Unknown
  Sequencing primers: 5′ gactatcatatgcttaccgt
Terms and licenses: Academic/Nonprofit Terms; Industry Terms: Not Available to Industry
How to cite: pLenti-GFP-2A-Puro-gRAD9A_B was a gift from Agnel Sfeir (Addgene plasmid # 211612 ; http://n2t.net/addgene:211612 ; RRID:Addgene_211612)
